Addgene plasmid #131332: SKOR1-gRNA-C-del
Purpose: gRNA to delete a nucleation site near Skor1. Use with SKOR1-gRNA-N-del
Depositing lab: Danny Reinberg. Depositing organization: NYU Grossman School of Medicine. Publication: Capturing the Onset of PRC2-Mediated Repressive Domain Formation. Oksuz O, Narendra V, Lee CH, Descostes N, LeRoy G, Raviram R, Blumenberg L, Karch K, Rocha PP, Garcia BA, Skok JA, Reinberg D. Mol Cell. 2018 Jun 21;70(6):1149-1162.e5. doi: 10.1016/j.molcel.2018.05.023. PubMed 29932905.
Backbone
  Vector backbone: pSpCas9(BB)-2A-GFP (PX458)
  Backbone manufacturer: Feng Zhang (Addgene plasmid # 48138)
  Backbone size w/o insert (bp): 9300
  Total vector size (bp): 9320
  Vector type: Mammalian Expression, CRISPR
Growth in bacteria
  Bacterial resistance: Ampicillin, 100 μg/mL
  Growth temperature: 37°C
  Growth strain: DH5alpha
  Copy number: High Copy
Gene/Insert
  Gene/Insert name: SKOR1-gRNA-C-del
  Species: M. musculus (mouse)
  Insert size (bp): 20
  Cloning method: Restriction Enzyme; 5′ cloning site BbsI (destroyed during cloning) (destroyed during cloning); 3′ cloning site BbsI (destroyed during cloning) (destroyed during cloning)
  Sequencing primers: 5′ TTTATGGCGAGGCGGCGG
Terms and licenses: Academic/Nonprofit Terms; Industry Terms: Not Available to Industry
How to cite: SKOR1-gRNA-C-del was a gift from Danny Reinberg (Addgene plasmid # 131332 ; http://n2t.net/addgene:131332 ; RRID:Addgene_131332)
