[The description below was written by a language model from this plasmid's Addgene catalogue record and pLannotate feature annotations shown in this document.]
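Description:
SKOR1-gRNA-C-del is an all-in-one mammalian CRISPR/Cas9 expression plasmid built on the pSpCas9(BB)-2A-GFP (PX458) backbone. It carries a 20-bp guide sequence directed against the mouse genome, cloned into the BbsI sites, which were destroyed in the process. In bacteria it is maintained as a high-copy plasmid through a ColE1/pUC-type origin and selected with ampicillin via the β-lactamase gene. An f1 phage origin and a single annotated AAV2 ITR are also present as backbone remnants. The catalogue lists a total size of about 9.3 kb, consistent with the 9,290-nt sequenced record.

The plasmid contains two expression units. A human U6 RNA polymerase III promoter drives the guide RNA, with the spacer lying in the short gap between the promoter and the Streptococcus pyogenes gRNA scaffold. The spacer itself is not annotated as a feature. A second, partial scaffold fragment is annotated just downstream. The second unit uses a CMV enhancer, chicken β-actin promoter and hybrid intron, a CBh-type Pol II promoter that spans the numbering origin of the circular map. This promoter expresses S. pyogenes Cas9, which the annotation software splits into N- and C-terminal portions that are contiguous. Cas9 is followed by a nucleoplasmin nuclear localization signal and EGFP, and the unit ends with a bGH polyadenylation signal. The backbone name indicates that EGFP is linked to Cas9 through a 2A peptide, although that element is not annotated. EGFP allows transfected cells to be identified or sorted by fluorescence.

According to the record, this guide is meant to be used with the companion plasmid SKOR1-gRNA-N-del. The two cuts flank and excise a nucleation site near Skor1, and the associated publication's title concerns the onset of PRC2-mediated repressive domain formation.
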