Features (pLannotate 1.2.2; 20 found; start..end, strand, type, name):
      1..121     +  promoter       chicken β-actin promoter (fragment): contains a 21-bp deletion relative to the standard chicken β-actin promoter
    122..349     +  intron         hybrid intron: hybrid between chicken β-actin (CBA) and minute virus of mice (MMV) introns (Gray et al., 2011)
    487..2088    +  CDS            Cas9(N): N-terminal portion of Streptococcus pyogenes Cas9 (Zetsche et al., 2015)
   2089..4587    +  CDS            Cas9(C): C-terminal portion of Streptococcus pyogenes Cas9 (Zetsche et al., 2015)
   4588..4635    +  CDS            nucleoplasmin NLS: bipartite nuclear localization signal from nucleoplasmin
   4705..5418    +  CDS            EGFP: EGFP is a basic (constitutively fluorescent) green fluorescent protein published in 1996, derived from Aequorea victoria. It is reported to be a rapidly-maturing weak dimer with moderate acid sensitivity.
   5452..5563    +  polyA_signal   bGH poly(A) signal: bovine growth hormone polyadenylation signal
   5668..5808    +  repeat_region  AAV2 ITR: inverted terminal repeat of adeno-associated virus serotype 2 inverted
   5813..5864    -  misc_feature   bom (fragment): basis of mobility region from pBR322
   5883..6338    +  rep_origin     f1 ori (sequence partly withheld): f1 bacteriophage origin of replication; arrow indicates direction of (+) strand synthesis
   6339..6388    -  misc_feature   bom (fragment): basis of mobility region from pBR322
   6490..6525    -  CDS            rop (fragment): Rop protein, which maintains plasmids at low copy number; rop
   6620..6724    +  promoter       AmpR promoter: bla
   6725..7585    +  CDS            AmpR: β-lactamase; bla; confers resistance to ampicillin, carbenicillin, and related antibiotics
   7756..8344    +  rep_origin     ori: high-copy-number ColE1/pMB1/pBR322/pUC origin of replication
   8406..8646    +  promoter       U6 promoter: RNA polymerase III promoter for human U6 snRNA
   8676..8751    +  misc_RNA       gRNA scaffold: guide RNA scaffold for the Streptococcus pyogenes CRISPR/Cas9 system
   8758..8801    +  misc_RNA       gRNA scaffold (fragment): guide RNA scaffold for the Streptococcus pyogenes CRISPR/Cas9 system
   8848..9133    +  enhancer       CMV enhancer: human cytomegalovirus immediate early enhancer; contains an 18-bp deletion relative to the standard CMV enhancer
   9135..9252    +  promoter       chicken β-actin promoter (fragment): contains a 21-bp deletion relative to the standard chicken β-actin promoter
>Addgene plasmid #131332 | SKOR1-gRNA-C-del | addgene full sequence | sequence record 273964 | Addgene NGS Result
GGGCGGGGCGAGGCGGAGAGGTGCGGCGGCAGCCAATCAGAGCGGCGCGCTCCGAAAGTTTCCTTTTATG
GCGAGGCGGCGGCGGCGGCGGCCCTATAAAAAGCGAAGCGCGCGGCGGGCGGGAGTCGCTGCGCGCTGCC
TTCGCCCCGTGCCCCGCTCCGCCGCCGCCTCGCGCCGCCCGCCCCGGCTCTGACTGACCGCGTTACTCCC
ACAGGTGAGCGGGCGGGACGGCCCTTCTCCTCCGGGCTGTAATTAGCTGAGCAAGAGGTAAGGGTTTAAG
GGATGGTTGGTTGGTGGGGTATTAATGTTTAATTACCTGGAGCACCTGCCTGAAATCACTTTTTTTCAGG
TTGGACCGGTGCCACCATGGACTATAAGGACCACGACGGAGACTACAAGGATCATGATATTGATTACAAA
GACGATGACGATAAGATGGCCCCAAAGAAGAAGCGGAAGGTCGGTATCCACGGAGTCCCAGCAGCCGACA
AGAAGTACAGCATCGGCCTGGACATCGGCACCAACTCTGTGGGCTGGGCCGTGATCACCGACGAGTACAA
GGTGCCCAGCAAGAAATTCAAGGTGCTGGGCAACACCGACCGGCACAGCATCAAGAAGAACCTGATCGGA
GCCCTGCTGTTCGACAGCGGCGAAACAGCCGAGGCCACCCGGCTGAAGAGAACCGCCAGAAGAAGATACA
CCAGACGGAAGAACCGGATCTGCTATCTGCAAGAGATCTTCAGCAACGAGATGGCCAAGGTGGACGACAG
CTTCTTCCACAGACTGGAAGAGTCCTTCCTGGTGGAAGAGGATAAGAAGCACGAGCGGCACCCCATCTTC
GGCAACATCGTGGACGAGGTGGCCTACCACGAGAAGTACCCCACCATCTACCACCTGAGAAAGAAACTGG
TGGACAGCACCGACAAGGCCGACCTGCGGCTGATCTATCTGGCCCTGGCCCACATGATCAAGTTCCGGGG
CCACTTCCTGATCGAGGGCGACCTGAACCCCGACAACAGCGACGTGGACAAGCTGTTCATCCAGCTGGTG
CAGACCTACAACCAGCTGTTCGAGGAAAACCCCATCAACGCCAGCGGCGTGGACGCCAAGGCCATCCTGT
CTGCCAGACTGAGCAAGAGCAGACGGCTGGAAAATCTGATCGCCCAGCTGCCCGGCGAGAAGAAGAATGG
CCTGTTCGGAAACCTGATTGCCCTGAGCCTGGGCCTGACCCCCAACTTCAAGAGCAACTTCGACCTGGCC
GAGGATGCCAAACTGCAGCTGAGCAAGGACACCTACGACGACGACCTGGACAACCTGCTGGCCCAGATCG
GCGACCAGTACGCCGACCTGTTTCTGGCCGCCAAGAACCTGTCCGACGCCATCCTGCTGAGCGACATCCT
GAGAGTGAACACCGAGATCACCAAGGCCCCCCTGAGCGCCTCTATGATCAAGAGATACGACGAGCACCAC
CAGGACCTGACCCTGCTGAAAGCTCTCGTGCGGCAGCAGCTGCCTGAGAAGTACAAAGAGATTTTCTTCG
ACCAGAGCAAGAACGGCTACGCCGGCTACATTGACGGCGGAGCCAGCCAGGAAGAGTTCTACAAGTTCAT
CAAGCCCATCCTGGAAAAGATGGACGGCACCGAGGAACTGCTCGTGAAGCTGAACAGAGAGGACCTGCTG
CGGAAGCAGCGGACCTTCGACAACGGCAGCATCCCCCACCAGATCCACCTGGGAGAGCTGCACGCCATTC
TGCGGCGGCAGGAAGATTTTTACCCATTCCTGAAGGACAACCGGGAAAAGATCGAGAAGATCCTGACCTT
CCGCATCCCCTACTACGTGGGCCCTCTGGCCAGGGGAAACAGCAGATTCGCCTGGATGACCAGAAAGAGC
GAGGAAACCATCACCCCCTGGAACTTCGAGGAAGTGGTGGACAAGGGCGCTTCCGCCCAGAGCTTCATCG
AGCGGATGACCAACTTCGATAAGAACCTGCCCAACGAGAAGGTGCTGCCCAAGCACAGCCTGCTGTACGA
GTACTTCACCGTGTATAACGAGCTGACCAAAGTGAAATACGTGACCGAGGGAATGAGAAAGCCCGCCTTC
CTGAGCGGCGAGCAGAAAAAGGCCATCGTGGACCTGCTGTTCAAGACCAACCGGAAAGTGACCGTGAAGC
AGCTGAAAGAGGACTACTTCAAGAAAATCGAGTGCTTCGACTCCGTGGAAATCTCCGGCGTGGAAGATCG
GTTCAACGCCTCCCTGGGCACATACCACGATCTGCTGAAAATTATCAAGGACAAGGACTTCCTGGACAAT
GAGGAAAACGAGGACATTCTGGAAGATATCGTGCTGACCCTGACACTGTTTGAGGACAGAGAGATGATCG
AGGAACGGCTGAAAACCTATGCCCACCTGTTCGACGACAAAGTGATGAAGCAGCTGAAGCGGCGGAGATA
CACCGGCTGGGGCAGGCTGAGCCGGAAGCTGATCAACGGCATCCGGGACAAGCAGTCCGGCAAGACAATC
CTGGATTTCCTGAAGTCCGACGGCTTCGCCAACAGAAACTTCATGCAGCTGATCCACGACGACAGCCTGA
CCTTTAAAGAGGACATCCAGAAAGCCCAGGTGTCCGGCCAGGGCGATAGCCTGCACGAGCACATTGCCAA
TCTGGCCGGCAGCCCCGCCATTAAGAAGGGCATCCTGCAGACAGTGAAGGTGGTGGACGAGCTCGTGAAA
GTGATGGGCCGGCACAAGCCCGAGAACATCGTGATCGAAATGGCCAGAGAGAACCAGACCACCCAGAAGG
GACAGAAGAACAGCCGCGAGAGAATGAAGCGGATCGAAGAGGGCATCAAAGAGCTGGGCAGCCAGATCCT
GAAAGAACACCCCGTGGAAAACACCCAGCTGCAGAACGAGAAGCTGTACCTGTACTACCTGCAGAATGGG
CGGGATATGTACGTGGACCAGGAACTGGACATCAACCGGCTGTCCGACTACGATGTGGACCATATCGTGC
CTCAGAGCTTTCTGAAGGACGACTCCATCGACAACAAGGTGCTGACCAGAAGCGACAAGAACCGGGGCAA
GAGCGACAACGTGCCCTCCGAAGAGGTCGTGAAGAAGATGAAGAACTACTGGCGGCAGCTGCTGAACGCC
AAGCTGATTACCCAGAGAAAGTTCGACAATCTGACCAAGGCCGAGAGAGGCGGCCTGAGCGAACTGGATA
AGGCCGGCTTCATCAAGAGACAGCTGGTGGAAACCCGGCAGATCACAAAGCACGTGGCACAGATCCTGGA
CTCCCGGATGAACACTAAGTACGACGAGAATGACAAGCTGATCCGGGAAGTGAAAGTGATCACCCTGAAG
TCCAAGCTGGTGTCCGATTTCCGGAAGGATTTCCAGTTTTACAAAGTGCGCGAGATCAACAACTACCACC
ACGCCCACGACGCCTACCTGAACGCCGTCGTGGGAACCGCCCTGATCAAAAAGTACCCTAAGCTGGAAAG
CGAGTTCGTGTACGGCGACTACAAGGTGTACGACGTGCGGAAGATGATCGCCAAGAGCGAGCAGGAAATC
GGCAAGGCTACCGCCAAGTACTTCTTCTACAGCAACATCATGAACTTTTTCAAGACCGAGATTACCCTGG
CCAACGGCGAGATCCGGAAGCGGCCTCTGATCGAGACAAACGGCGAAACCGGGGAGATCGTGTGGGATAA
GGGCCGGGATTTTGCCACCGTGCGGAAAGTGCTGAGCATGCCCCAAGTGAATATCGTGAAAAAGACCGAG
GTGCAGACAGGCGGCTTCAGCAAAGAGTCTATCCTGCCCAAGAGGAACAGCGATAAGCTGATCGCCAGAA
AGAAGGACTGGGACCCTAAGAAGTACGGCGGCTTCGACAGCCCCACCGTGGCCTATTCTGTGCTGGTGGT
GGCCAAAGTGGAAAAGGGCAAGTCCAAGAAACTGAAGAGTGTGAAAGAGCTGCTGGGGATCACCATCATG
GAAAGAAGCAGCTTCGAGAAGAATCCCATCGACTTTCTGGAAGCCAAGGGCTACAAAGAAGTGAAAAAGG
ACCTGATCATCAAGCTGCCTAAGTACTCCCTGTTCGAGCTGGAAAACGGCCGGAAGAGAATGCTGGCCTC
TGCCGGCGAACTGCAGAAGGGAAACGAACTGGCCCTGCCCTCCAAATATGTGAACTTCCTGTACCTGGCC
AGCCACTATGAGAAGCTGAAGGGCTCCCCCGAGGATAATGAGCAGAAACAGCTGTTTGTGGAACAGCACA
AGCACTACCTGGACGAGATCATCGAGCAGATCAGCGAGTTCTCCAAGAGAGTGATCCTGGCCGACGCTAA
TCTGGACAAAGTGCTGTCCGCCTACAACAAGCACCGGGATAAGCCCATCAGAGAGCAGGCCGAGAATATC
ATCCACCTGTTTACCCTGACCAATCTGGGAGCCCCTGCCGCCTTCAAGTACTTTGACACCACCATCGACC
GGAAGAGGTACACCAGCACCAAAGAGGTGCTGGACGCCACCCTGATCCACCAGAGCATCACCGGCCTGTA
CGAGACACGGATCGACCTGTCTCAGCTGGGAGGCGACAAAAGGCCGGCGGCCACGAAAAAGGCCGGCCAG
GCAAAAAAGAAAAAGGAATTCGGCAGTGGAGAGGGCAGAGGAAGTCTGCTAACATGCGGTGACGTCGAGG
AGAATCCTGGCCCAGTGAGCAAGGGCGAGGAGCTGTTCACCGGGGTGGTGCCCATCCTGGTCGAGCTGGA
CGGCGACGTAAACGGCCACAAGTTCAGCGTGTCCGGCGAGGGCGAGGGCGATGCCACCTACGGCAAGCTG
ACCCTGAAGTTCATCTGCACCACCGGCAAGCTGCCCGTGCCCTGGCCCACCCTCGTGACCACCCTGACCT
ACGGCGTGCAGTGCTTCAGCCGCTACCCCGACCACATGAAGCAGCACGACTTCTTCAAGTCCGCCATGCC
CGAAGGCTACGTCCAGGAGCGCACCATCTTCTTCAAGGACGACGGCAACTACAAGACCCGCGCCGAGGTG
AAGTTCGAGGGCGACACCCTGGTGAACCGCATCGAGCTGAAGGGCATCGACTTCAAGGAGGACGGCAACA
TCCTGGGGCACAAGCTGGAGTACAACTACAACAGCCACAACGTCTATATCATGGCCGACAAGCAGAAGAA
CGGCATCAAGGTGAACTTCAAGATCCGCCACAACATCGAGGACGGCAGCGTGCAGCTCGCCGACCACTAC
CAGCAGAACACCCCCATCGGCGACGGCCCCGTGCTGCTGCCCGACAACCACTACCTGAGCACCCAGTCCG
CCCTGAGCAAAGACCCCAACGAGAAGCGCGATCACATGGTCCTGCTGGAGTTCGTGACCGCCGCCGGGAT
CACTCTCGGCATGGACGAGCTGTACAAGGAATTCTAACTAGAGCTCGCTGATCAGCCTCGACTGTGCCTT
CTAGTTGCCAGCCATCTGTTGTTTGCCCCTCCCCCGTGCCTTCCTTGACCCTGGAAGGTGCCACTCCCAC
TGTCCTTTCCTAATAAAATGAGGAAATTGCATCGCATTGTCTGAGTAGGTGTCATTCTATTCTGGGGGGT
GGGGTGGGGCAGGACAGCAAGGGGGAGGATTGGGAAGAGAATAGCAGGCATGCTGGGGAGCGGCCGCAGG
AACCCCTAGTGATGGAGTTGGCCACTCCCTCTCTGCGCGCTCGCTCGCTCACTGAGGCCGGGCGACCAAA
GGTCGCCCGACGCCCGGGCTTTGCCCGGGCGGCCTCAGTGAGCGAGCGAGCGCGCAGCTGCCTGCAGGGG
CGCCTGATGCGGTATTTTCTCCTTACGCATCTGTGCGGTATTTCACACCGCATA
[95 nt withheld, positions 5865-5959]
T
[46 nt withheld, positions 5961-6006]
C
[141 nt withheld, positions 6008-6148]
CCTTTGACGTTGGAGTCCACGTTCTTT
[37 nt withheld, positions 6176-6212]
ACTCTATCTCGGGCTATTCTTTTGATTTATAAGGGATTTTGCCGATTTCGGTCTATTGGTTAAAAAATGA
GCTGATTTAACAAAAATTTAACGCGAATTTTAACAAAATATTAACGTTTACAATTTTATGGTGCACTCTC
AGTACAATCTGCTCTGATGCCGCATAGTTAAGCCAGCCCCGACACCCGCCAACACCCGCTGACGCGCCCT
GACGGGCTTGTCTGCTCCCGGCATCCGCTTACAGACAAGCTGTGACCGTCTCCGGGAGCTGCATGTGTCA
GAGGTTTTCACCGTCATCACCGAAACGCGCGAGACGAAAGGGCCTCGTGATACGCCTATTTTTATAGGTT
AATGTCATGATAATAATGGTTTCTTAGACGTCAGGTGGCACTTTTCGGGGAAATGTGCGCGGAACCCCTA
TTTGTTTATTTTTCTAAATACATTCAAATATGTATCCGCTCATGAGACAATAACCCTGATAAATGCTTCA
ATAATATTGAAAAAGGAAGAGTATGAGTATTCAACATTTCCGTGTCGCCCTTATTCCCTTTTTTGCGGCA
TTTTGCCTTCCTGTTTTTGCTCACCCAGAAACGCTGGTGAAAGTAAAAGATGCTGAAGATCAGTTGGGTG
CACGAGTGGGTTACATCGAACTGGATCTCAACAGCGGTAAGATCCTTGAGAGTTTTCGCCCCGAAGAACG
TTTTCCAATGATGAGCACTTTTAAAGTTCTGCTATGTGGCGCGGTATTATCCCGTATTGACGCCGGGCAA
GAGCAACTCGGTCGCCGCATACACTATTCTCAGAATGACTTGGTTGAGTACTCACCAGTCACAGAAAAGC
ATCTTACGGATGGCATGACAGTAAGAGAATTATGCAGTGCTGCCATAACCATGAGTGATAACACTGCGGC
CAACTTACTTCTGACAACGATCGGAGGACCGAAGGAGCTAACCGCTTTTTTGCACAACATGGGGGATCAT
GTAACTCGCCTTGATCGTTGGGAACCGGAGCTGAATGAAGCCATACCAAACGACGAGCGTGACACCACGA
TGCCTGTAGCAATGGCAACAACGTTGCGCAAACTATTAACTGGCGAACTACTTACTCTAGCTTCCCGGCA
ACAATTAATAGACTGGATGGAGGCGGATAAAGTTGCAGGACCACTTCTGCGCTCGGCCCTTCCGGCTGGC
TGGTTTATTGCTGATAAATCTGGAGCCGGTGAGCGTGGAAGCCGCGGTATCATTGCAGCACTGGGGCCAG
ATGGTAAGCCCTCCCGTATCGTAGTTATCTACACGACGGGGAGTCAGGCAACTATGGATGAACGAAATAG
ACAGATCGCTGAGATAGGTGCCTCACTGATTAAGCATTGGTAACTGTCAGACCAAGTTTACTCATATATA
CTTTAGATTGATTTAAAACTTCATTTTTAATTTAAAAGGATCTAGGTGAAGATCCTTTTTGATAATCTCA
TGACCAAAATCCCTTAACGTGAGTTTTCGTTCCACTGAGCGTCAGACCCCGTAGAAAAGATCAAAGGATC
TTCTTGAGATCCTTTTTTTCTGCGCGTAATCTGCTGCTTGCAAACAAAAAAACCACCGCTACCAGCGGTG
GTTTGTTTGCCGGATCAAGAGCTACCAACTCTTTTTCCGAAGGTAACTGGCTTCAGCAGAGCGCAGATAC
CAAATACTGTTCTTCTAGTGTAGCCGTAGTTAGGCCACCACTTCAAGAACTCTGTAGCACCGCCTACATA
CCTCGCTCTGCTAATCCTGTTACCAGTGGCTGCTGCCAGTGGCGATAAGTCGTGTCTTACCGGGTTGGAC
TCAAGACGATAGTTACCGGATAAGGCGCAGCGGTCGGGCTGAACGGGGGGTTCGTGCACACAGCCCAGCT
TGGAGCGAACGACCTACACCGAACTGAGATACCTACAGCGTGAGCTATGAGAAAGCGCCACGCTTCCCGA
AGGGAGAAAGGCGGACAGGTATCCGGTAAGCGGCAGGGTCGGAACAGGAGAGCGCACGAGGGAGCTTCCA
GGGGGAAACGCCTGGTATCTTTATAGTCCTGTCGGGTTTCGCCACCTCTGACTTGAGCGTCGATTTTTGT
GATGCTCGTCAGGGGGGCGGAGCCTATGGAAAAACGCCAGCAACGCGGCCTTTTTACGGTTCCTGGCCTT
TTGCTGGCCTTTTGCTCACATGTGAGGGCCTATTTCCCATGATTCCTTCATATTTGCATATACGATACAA
GGCTGTTAGAGAGATAATTGGAATTAATTTGACTGTAAACACAAAGATATTAGTACAAAATACGTGACGT
AGAAAGTAATAATTTCTTGGGTAGTTTGCAGTTTTAAAATTATGTTTTAAAATGGACTATCATATGCTTA
CCGTAACTTGAAAGTATTTCGATTTCTTGGCTTTATATATCTTGTGGAAAGGACGAAACACCGCCAGGGC
TAATAACGCCTCGGTTTTAGAGCTAGAAATAGCAAGTTAAAATAAGGCTAGTCCGTTATCAACTTGAAAA
AGTGGCACCGAGTCGGTGCTTTTTTGTTTTAGAGCTAGAAATAGCAAGTTAAAATAAGGCTAGTCCGTTT
TTAGCGCGTGCGCCAATTCTGCAGACAAATGGCTCTAGAGGTACCCGTTACATAACTTACGGTAAATGGC
CCGCCTGGCTGACCGCCCAACGACCCCCGCCCATTGACGTCAATAGTAACGCCAATAGGGACTTTCCATT
GACGTCAATGGGTGGAGTATTTACGGTAAACTGCCCACTTGGCAGTACATCAAGTGTATCATATGCCAAG
TACGCCCCCTATTGACGTCAATGACGGTAAATGGCCCGCCTGGCATTGTGCCCAGTACATGACCTTATGG
GACTTTCCTACTTGGCAGTACATCTACGTATTAGTCATCGCTATTACCATGGTCGAGGTGAGCCCCACGT
TCTGCTTCACTCTCCCCATCTCCCCCCCCTCCCCACCCCCAATTTTGTATTTATTTATTTTTTAATTATT
TTGTGCAGCGATGGGGGCGGGGGGGGGGGGNNNNNNNNNNNNNNNNNNNNNNNNNNNNNNNNNNNNNN
