>Addgene plasmid #131332 | SKOR1-gRNA-C-del | depositor partial sequence | sequence record 252126 | gRNA sequence
CCAGGGCTAATAACGCCTCG
